Addgene plasmid #31802: pCDF1-GRM3 (E870K)
Depositing lab: Yardena Samuels. Depositing organization: National Human Genome Research Institute (NHGRI). Publication: Exon capture analysis of G protein-coupled receptors identifies activating mutations in GRM3 in melanoma. Prickett TD, Wei X, Cardenas-Navia I, Teer JK, Lin JC, Walia V, Gartner J, Jiang J, Cherukuri PF, Molinolo A, Davies MA, Gershenwald JE, Stemke-Hale K, Rosenberg SA, Margulies EH, Samuels Y. Nat Genet. 2011 Sep 25;43(11):1119-26. doi: 10.1038/ng.950. PubMed 21946352.
Backbone
  Vector backbone: pCDF1- MCS2-EF1-puromycin
  Backbone manufacturer: SBI
  Backbone size w/o insert (bp): 6600
  Vector type: Mammalian Expression, Lentiviral
  Selectable markers: Puromycin
Growth in bacteria
  Bacterial resistance: Ampicillin, 100 μg/mL
  Growth temperature: 37°C
  Growth strain: NEB Stable
  Copy number: Low Copy
Gene/Insert
  Gene/Insert name: GRM3 (alt name: mGluR3)
  Species: H. sapiens (human)
  Insert size (bp): 2640
  Mutation: Changed glutamic acid 870 to lysine
  GenBank ID: NM_000840
  Entrez Gene: GRM3 (a.k.a. GLUR3, GPRC1C, MGLUR3, mGlu3)
  Promoter: CMV
  Tag / fusion protein: FLAG (C terminal on insert)
  Cloning method: Restriction Enzyme; 5′ cloning site XbaI (not destroyed); 3′ cloning site NotI (not destroyed)
  Sequencing primers: 5′ NA
Terms and licenses: Academic/Nonprofit Terms; Industry Terms: Not Available to Industry
How to cite: pCDF1-GRM3 (E870K) was a gift from Yardena Samuels (Addgene plasmid # 31802 ; http://n2t.net/addgene:31802 ; RRID:Addgene_31802)
