[The description below was written by a language model from this plasmid's Addgene catalogue record.]
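Description:
pCDF1-GRM3 (E870K) is a lentiviral mammalian expression plasmid built on the commercial pCDF1-MCS2-EF1-puromycin backbone (about 6.6 kb without insert). It is propagated in bacteria under ampicillin selection as a low-copy plasmid, in a recombination-reducing strain of the kind commonly used for lentiviral vectors, whose repeated terminal sequences can otherwise be unstable. In mammalian cells, puromycin is the selectable marker. The backbone name indicates that the resistance gene is driven by an EF1 promoter separate from the one driving the insert, so transduced or transfected cells can be selected independently of the level of transgene expression. No feature table is supplied, so the specific viral elements, origin of replication and other backbone parts are not itemised in the record.

The payload is a roughly 2.6 kb human GRM3 coding sequence, encoding metabotropic glutamate receptor 3 (mGluR3), a G protein-coupled receptor. It is cloned between XbaI and NotI sites, both of which are preserved, and is expressed from a CMV promoter. The insert carries a point mutation changing glutamic acid 870 to lysine and has a C-terminal FLAG tag, which allows the protein to be detected or immunoprecipitated with anti-FLAG reagents. The associated publication describes an exon capture survey of G protein-coupled receptors that identified activating GRM3 mutations in melanoma. This suggests the construct is meant for stable expression of the E870K variant in mammalian cells, through lentiviral delivery and puromycin selection, to study the functional consequences of the mutation, presumably alongside wild-type receptor.
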