>Addgene plasmid #31802 | pCDF1-GRM3 (E870K) | addgene partial sequence | sequence record 37568 | pCDF1puro-R 5'-cacggcgactactgcactta-3'
TACACGACATCACTTTCCCAGGTTTACCCCGCGCCACCTTCTCTAGGCACCCGTTCAATTGCCGACCCCT
CCCCCCAACTTCTCGGGGACTGTGGGCGATGTGCGCTCTGCCCACTGACGGGCACCGGAGCGATCGCAGA
TCCTTCGCGGCCGCCTACTTATCGTCGTCATCCTTGTAATCCAGAGATGAGGTGGTGGAGTCGAGGACTT
TCCGCCCATTGCACACCGTTGGCACATACGTGCTTGCAGAGGACTGAGAGTATGTGGTCCCAGTTCCACT
GACACTGAACCTGTTGAGGTGCAGTCTGTGTGTGACAACATTCTTCTGGGGTTGAAACAGGATGATGTGA
ACCTTGGGTGCAAACAAACAGCCCAAGACCACAAAGCCACTCAGGCTGACAGAGATGCACATGGTTGTCG
TCTGCACTCTGTAGTCACTTGATGTCACATAAAATATAGGGAGGAAGGCCAACCAGATGATGCACGTGGT
GTACATGGTAAAACCTATGAACTTAGCTTCGTTGAAATTTTCTGGGCACTTCCGCGTTTTGAAGGCGTAC
ACAGTGCATAANATCACCAGGATCACATCGTAGGTAAGAGAGATCAACATGCTGGAATCTTTGACATTGC
ATTTTAGGATGACTGTTTCCCGCTTCTCTGCAAGGGTATACCTCCTGGTGCCTGGGGCCTCCAGGATGAG
CCACACAGACACCATCACAATTTGCACCAGGATCATACCCAGGCAGATGAAAACCTGAGAACTGGGGCTG
ATGAATTTTGGCCTCTGA
