>Addgene plasmid #31802 | pCDF1-GRM3 (E870K) | addgene partial sequence | sequence record 131491 | hGRM3-F2 5'-agaagcgggaaacagtcatc-3'
GATTCCAGCATGTTGATCTCTCTTACCTACGATGTGATCCTGGTGATCTTATGCACTGTGTACGCCTTCA
AAACGCGGAAGTGCCCAGAAAATTTCAACGAAGCTAAGTTCATAGGTTTTACCATGTACACCACGTGCAT
CATCTGGTTGGCCTTCCTCCCTATATTTTATGTGACATCAAGTGACTACAGAGTGCAGACGACAACCATG
TGCATCTCTGTCAGCCTGAGTGGCTTTGTGGTCTTGGGCTGTTTGTTTGCACCCAAGGTTCACATCATCC
TGTTTCAACCCCAGAAGAATGTTGTCACACACAGACTGCACCTCAACAGGTTCAGTGTCAGTGGAACTGG
GACCACATACTCTCAGTCCTCTGCAAGCACGTATGTGCCAACGGTGTGCAATGGGCGGAAAGTCCTCGAC
TCCACCACCTCATCTCTGGATTACAAGGATGACGACGATAAGTAGGCGGCCGCGAAGGATCTGCGATCGC
TCCGGTGCCCGTCAGTGGGCAGAGCGCACATCGCCCACAGTCCCCGAGAAGTTGGGGGGAGGGGTCGGCA
ATTGAACGGGTGCCTAGAGAAGGTGGCGCGGGGTAAACTGGGAAAGTGATGTCGTGTACTGGCTCCGCCT
TTTTCCCGAGGGTGGGGGAGAACCGTATATAAGTGCAGTAGTCGCCGTGAACGTTCTTTTTCGCAACGGG
TTTGCCGCCAGAACACAGCTGAAGCTTCGAGGGGCTCGCATCTCTCCTTCACGCGCCCGCCGCCCTACCT
GAGGCCGCCATCCACGCCGGTTGAGTCGCGTTCTGCCGCCTCCCGCCTGTGGTGCCTCCTGAACTGCGTC
CGCCGTCTAGGTAAGTTTAAAGCTCAGGTCGAGACCGGGCCTTTGTCCGGCGCTCCCTTGGAGCCTACCT
AGACTCAGCCGGCTCTCCACGCTTTGCCTGACCCTGCTTGCTCAACTCTACGTCTTTGTTTCCGTTTTCT
GTTCTGCGCCGTTACAAATCCAAGCTGTGACCGG
